Addgene plasmid #177842: pET24a His6 GST PYL2(14-188)
Purpose: Bacterial Expression of PYL2
Depositing lab: Karsten Melcher. Depositing organization: Van Andel Research Institute. Publication: A gate-latch-lock mechanism for hormone signalling by abscisic acid receptors. Melcher K, Ng LM, Zhou XE, Soon FF, Xu Y, Suino-Powell KM, Park SY, Weiner JJ, Fujii H, Chinnusamy V, Kovach A, Li J, Wang Y, Li J, Peterson FC, Jensen DR, Yong EL, Volkman BF, Cutler SR, Zhu JK, Xu HE. Nature. 2009 Dec 3;462(7273):602-8. doi: 10.1038/nature08613. PubMed 19898420.
Backbone
  Vector backbone: pET24a
  Backbone manufacturer: Novagen
  Vector type: Bacterial Expression
Growth in bacteria
  Bacterial resistance: Kanamycin, 50 μg/mL
  Growth temperature: 37°C
  Growth strain: DH5alpha
  Copy number: Low Copy
Gene/Insert
  Gene/Insert name: PYR1-like 2
  Species: A. thaliana (mustard weed)
  Entrez Gene: PYL2 (a.k.a. AT2G26040, PYR1-like 2, RCAR14, T19L18.15, T19L18_15, regulatory components of ABA receptor 14)
  Tag / fusion protein: 6xHis-GST (N terminal on insert)
  Cloning method: Restriction Enzyme; 5′ cloning site BamHI (not destroyed); 3′ cloning site XhoI (not destroyed)
  Sequencing primers: 5′ NA; 3′ T7term
Terms and licenses: Academic/Nonprofit Terms; Industry Terms: Not Available to Industry
How to cite: pET24a His6 GST PYL2(14-188) was a gift from Karsten Melcher (Addgene plasmid # 177842 ; http://n2t.net/addgene:177842 ; RRID:Addgene_177842)
