[The description below was written by a language model from this plasmid's Addgene catalogue record and pLannotate feature annotations shown in this document.]
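Description:
pET24a His6 GST PYL2(14-188) is a bacterial expression plasmid built on the Novagen pET24a backbone for producing a truncated form of the Arabidopsis thaliana abscisic acid (ABA) receptor PYL2 (PYR1-like 2, also called RCAR14) in E. coli. The 6,466-nt plasmid is selected with kanamycin through the aph(3')-Ia KanR gene. It replicates from a pBR322-type ColE1 origin accompanied by the bom region and the rop gene, which restrains copy number and fits the catalogue's low-copy designation. An f1 origin is also present, along with short tetracycline-resistance and AmpR promoter fragments that appear to be backbone remnants rather than functional markers.

The expression cassette uses a T7 promoter followed immediately by a lac operator and the T7 gene 10 ribosome binding site. The plasmid also carries lacI under its own promoter. Transcription therefore depends on a host supplying T7 RNA polymerase and is repressed until relieved by IPTG or lactose. The open reading frame begins with a short histidine-tag segment (picked up by the annotation software as a fragment of a composite tag), followed by Schistosoma japonicum glutathione S-transferase and then the PYL2 fragment, which the plasmid name gives as residues 14–188. The insert was cloned between BamHI and XhoI sites, both retained. A vector-encoded His-tag sequence lies downstream of the insert, ahead of the T7 terminator. The record lists only the N-terminal 6xHis-GST fusion and does not state whether this downstream tag is translated.

The dual His/GST tag allows affinity purification of recombinant PYL2. The associated publication concerns the structural mechanism of ABA receptor signalling, consistent with use in biochemical and structural studies.
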