Features (pLannotate 1.2.2; 21 found; start..end, strand, type, name):
   1008..1085    -  promoter       lacI promoter: lacI
   1093..1372    -  CDS            TcR (fragment): tetracycline efflux protein; tet; confers resistance to tetracycline
   1394..1412    +  promoter       T7 promoter: promoter for bacteriophage T7 RNA polymerase
   1413..1437    +  protein_bind   lac operator: The lac repressor binds to the lac operator to inhibit transcription in E. coli. This inhibition can be relieved by adding lactose or isopropyl-β-D-thiogalactopyranoside (IPTG). lac repressor encoded by lacI
   1452..1474    +  RBS            RBS: efficient ribosome binding site from bacteriophage T7 gene 10 (Olins and Rangwala, 1989)
   1494..1514    +  CDS            capTEV™ (fragment): composite tag for in vivo biotinylation, TEV protease cleavage, and 6xHis tagging
   1515..2166    +  CDS            GST (fragment): glutathione S-transferase from Schistosoma japonicum
   2190..2714    +  CDS            PYL2 (fragment) (sequence withheld): PYL2_ARATH - Also known as RCAR14. Experimental evidence at protein level: Swiss-Prot protein existence level 1. Receptor for abscisic acid (ABA) required for ABA-mediated responses such as stomatal closure and germination inhibition. Inhibits the activity of group-A protein phosphatases type 2C (PP2Cs) when activated by ABA (PubMed:19893533, PubMed:19898420, PubMed:23844015, PubMed:21658606). Can be activated by both (-)-ABA and (+)-ABA (PubMed:23844015). From Arabidopsis thaliana (Mouse-ear cress).
   2724..2741    +  CDS            9xHis (fragment): 9xHis affinity tag
   2751..2800    +  CDS            SET1 (fragment): solubility-enhancement tag derived from T7 phage gene 10B
   2808..2855    +  terminator     T7 terminator: transcription terminator for bacteriophage T7 RNA polymerase
   2892..3320    +  rep_origin     f1 ori (sequence partly withheld): f1 bacteriophage origin of replication; arrow indicates direction of (+) strand synthesis
   3373..3430    +  promoter       AmpR promoter (fragment): bla
   3439..4254    -  CDS            KanR: aminoglycoside phosphotransferase; aph(3')-Ia; confers resistance to kanamycin in bacteria or G418 (Geneticin®) in eukaryotes
   4376..4964    +  rep_origin     ori: high-copy-number ColE1/pMB1/pBR322/pUC origin of replication
   5150..5289    -  misc_feature   bom: basis of mobility region from pBR322
   5391..5582    -  CDS            rop: Rop protein, which maintains plasmids at low copy number; rop
   5599..5979    +  CDS            YPB1_ECOLX: Protein predicted: Swiss-Prot protein existence level 4. From Escherichia coli.
   6051..6342    -  CDS            TcR (fragment): tetracycline efflux protein; tet; confers resistance to tetracycline
   6357..6378    -  protein_bind   CAP binding site: CAP binding activates transcription in the presence of cAMP. E. coli catabolite activator protein
   6391..1007    -  CDS            lacI (across the origin): lac repressor; lacI; The lac repressor binds to the lac operator to inhibit transcription in E. coli. This inhibition can be relieved by adding lactose or isopropyl-β-D-thiogalactopyranoside (IPTG).
>Addgene plasmid #177842 | pET24a His6 GST PYL2(14-188) | addgene full sequence | sequence record 350009 | Addgene NGS Result
GTTTGCGTATTGGGCGCCAGGGTGGTTTTTCTTTTCACCAGTGAGACGGGCAACAGCTGATTGCCCTTCA
CCGCCTGGCCCTGAGAGAGTTGCAGCAAGCGGTCCACGCTGGTTTGCCCCAGCAGGCGAAAATCCTGTTT
GATGGTGGTTAACGGCGGGATATAACATGAGCTGTCTTCGGTATCGTCGTATCCCACTACCGAGATATCC
GCACCAACGCGCAGCCCGGACTCGGTAATGGCGCGCATTGCGCCCAGCGCCATCTGATCGTTGGCAACCA
GCATCGCAGTGGGAACGATGCCCTCATTCAGCATTTGCATGGTTTGTTGAAAACCGGACATGGCACTCCA
GTCGCCTTCCCGTTCCGCTATCGGCTGAATTTGATTGCGAGTGAGATATTTATGCCAGCCAGCCAGACGC
AGACGCGCCGAGACAGAACTTAATGGGCCCGCTAACAGCGCGATTTGCTGGTGACCCAATGCGACCAGAT
GCTCCACGCCCAGTCGCGTACCGTCTTCATGGGAGAAAATAATACTGTTGATGGGTGTCTGGTCAGAGAC
ATCAAGAAATAACGCCGGAACATTAGTGCAGGCAGCTTCCACAGCAATGGCATCCTGGTCATCCAGCGGA
TAGTTAATGATCAGCCCACTGACGCGTTGCGCGAGAAGATTGTGCACCGCCGCTTTACAGGCTTCGACGC
CGCTTCGTTCTACCATCGACACCACCACGCTGGCACCCAGTTGATCGGCGCGAGATTTAATCGCCGCGAC
AATTTGCGACGGCGCGTGCAGGGCCAGACTGGAGGTGGCAACGCCAATCAGCAACGACTGTTTGCCCGCC
AGTTGTTGTGCCACGCGGTTGGGAATGTAATTCAGCTCCGCCATCGCCGCTTCCACTTTTTCCCGCGTTT
TCGCAGAAACGTGGCTGGCCTGGTTCACCACGCGGGAAACGGTCTGATAAGAGACACCGGCATACTCTGC
GACATCGTATAACGTTACTGGTTTCACATTCACCACCCTGAATTGACTCTCTTCCGGGCGCTATCATGCC
ATACCGCGAAAGGTTTTGCGCCATTCGATGGTGTCCGGGATCTCGACGCTCTCCCTTATGCGACTCCTGC
ATTAGGAAGCAGCCCAGTAGTAGGTTGAGGCCGTTGAGCACCGCCGCCGCAAGGAATGGTGCATGCAAGG
AGATGGCGCCCAACAGTCCCCCGGCCACGGGGCCTGCCACCATACCCACGCCGAAACAAGCGCTCATGAG
CCCGAAGTGGCGAGCCCGATCTTCCCCATCGGTGATGTCGGCGATATAGGCGCCAGCAACCGCACCTGTG
GCGCCGGTGATGCCGGCCACGATGCGTCCGGCGTAGAGGATCGAGATCTCGATCCCGCGAAATTAATACG
ACTCACTATAGGGGAATTGTGAGCGGATAACAATTCCCCTCTAGAAATAATTTTGTTTAACTTTAAGAAG
GAGATATACATATGAAAAAAGGTCATCATCATCATCATCATGGTTCCCCTATACTAGGTTATTGGAAAAT
TAAGGGCCTTGTGCAACCCACTCGACTTCTTTTGGAATATCTTGAAGAAAAATATGAAGAGCATTTGTAT
GAGCGCGATGAAGGTGATAAATGGCGAAACAAAAAGTTTGAATTGGGTTTGGAGTTTCCCAATCTTCCTT
ATTATATTGATGGTGATGTTAAATTAACACAGTCTATGGCCATCATACGTTATATAGCTGACAAGCACAA
CATGTTGGGTGGTTGTCCAAAAGAGCGTGCAGAGATTTCAATGCTTGAAGGAGCGGTTTTGGATATTAGA
TACGGTGTTTCGAGAATTGCATATAGTAAAGACTTTGAAACTCTCAAAGTTGATTTTCTTAGCAAGCTAC
CTGAAATGCTGAAAATGTTCGAAGATCGTTTATGTCATAAAACATATTTAAATGGTGATCATGTAACCCA
TCCTGACTTCATGTTGTATGACGCTCTTGATGTTGTTTTATACATGGACCCAATGTGCCTGGATGCGTTC
CCAAAATTAGTTTGTTTTAAAAAACGTATTGAAGCTATCCCACAAATTGATAAGTACTTGAAATCCAGCA
AGTATATAGCATGGCCTTTGCAGGGCTGGCAAGCCACGTTTGGTGGTGGCGACCATCCTCCAAAATCGGA
TCTGGTTCCGCGTGGATCC
[525 nt withheld, positions 2190-2714]
TAGCTCGAGCACCACCACCACCACCACTGAGATCCGGCTGCTAACAAAGCCCGAAAGGAAGCTGAGTTGG
CTGCTGCCACCGCTGAGCAATAACTAGCATAACCCCTTGGGGCCTCTAAACGGGTCTTGAGGGGTTTTTT
GCTGAAAGGAGGAACTATATCCGGATTGGCGAATGGG
[124 nt withheld, positions 2892-3015]
C
[91 nt withheld, positions 3017-3107]
A
[49 nt withheld, positions 3109-3157]
CCTTTGACGTTGGAGTCCACGTTCTTT
[37 nt withheld, positions 3185-3221]
ACCCTATCTCGGTCTATTCTTTTGATTTATAAGGGATTTTGCCGATTTCGGCCTATTGGTTAAAAAATGA
GCTGATTTAACAAAAATTTAACGCGAATTTTAACAAAATATTAACGCTTACAATTTAGGTGGCACTTTTC
GGGGAAATGTGCGCGGAACCCCTATTTGTTTATTTTTCTAAATACATTCAAATATGTATCCGCTCATGAA
TTAATTCTTAGAAAAACTCATCGAGCATCAAATGAAACTGCAATTTATTCATATCAGGATTATCAATACC
ATATTTTTGAAAAAGCCGTTTCTGTAATGAAGGAGAAAACTCACCGAGGCAGTTCCATAGGATGGCAAGA
TCCTGGTATCGGTCTGCGATTCCGACTCGTCCAACATCAATACAACCTATTAATTTCCCCTCGTCAAAAA
TAAGGTTATCAAGTGAGAAATCACCATGAGTGACGACTGAATCCGGTGAGAATGGCAAAAGTTTATGCAT
TTCTTTCCAGACTTGTTCAACAGGCCAGCCATTACGCTCGTCATCAAAATCACTCGCATCAACCAAACCG
TTATTCATTCGTGATTGCGCCTGAGCGAGACGAAATACGCGATCGCTGTTAAAAGGACAATTACAAACAG
GAATCGAATGCAACCGGCGCAGGAACACTGCCAGCGCATCAACAATATTTTCACCTGAATCAGGATATTC
TTCTAATACCTGGAATGCTGTTTTCCCGGGGATCGCAGTGGTGAGTAACCATGCATCATCAGGAGTACGG
ATAAAATGCTTGATGGTCGGAAGAGGCATAAATTCCGTCAGCCAGTTTAGTCTGACCATCTCATCTGTAA
CATCATTGGCAACGCTACCTTTGCCATGTTTCAGAAACAACTCTGGCGCATCGGGCTTCCCATACAATCG
ATAGATTGTCGCACCTGATTGCCCGACATTATCGCGAGCCCATTTATACCCATATAAATCAGCATCCATG
TTGGAATTTAATCGCGGCCTAGAGCAAGACGTTTCCCGTTGAATATGGCTCATAACACCCCTTGTATTAC
TGTTTATGTAAGCAGACAGTTTTATTGTTCATGACCAAAATCCCTTAACGTGAGTTTTCGTTCCACTGAG
CGTCAGACCCCGTAGAAAAGATCAAAGGATCTTCTTGAGATCCTTTTTTTCTGCGCGTAATCTGCTGCTT
GCAAACAAAAAAACCACCGCTACCAGCGGTGGTTTGTTTGCCGGATCAAGAGCTACCAACTCTTTTTCCG
AAGGTAACTGGCTTCAGCAGAGCGCAGATACCAAATACTGTCCTTCTAGTGTAGCCGTAGTTAGGCCACC
ACTTCAAGAACTCTGTAGCACCGCCTACATACCTCGCTCTGCTAATCCTGTTACCAGTGGCTGCTGCCAG
TGGCGATAAGTCGTGTCTTACCGGGTTGGACTCAAGACGATAGTTACCGGATAAGGCGCAGCGGTCGGGC
TGAACGGGGGGTTCGTGCACACAGCCCAGCTTGGAGCGAACGACCTACACCGAACTGAGATACCTACAGC
GTGAGCTATGAGAAAGCGCCACGCTTCCCGAAGGGAGAAAGGCGGACAGGTATCCGGTAAGCGGCAGGGT
CGGAACAGGAGAGCGCACGAGGGAGCTTCCAGGGGGAAACGCCTGGTATCTTTATAGTCCTGTCGGGTTT
CGCCACCTCTGACTTGAGCGTCGATTTTTGTGATGCTCGTCAGGGGGGCGGAGCCTATGGAAAAACGCCA
GCAACGCGGCCTTTTTACGGTTCCTGGCCTTTTGCTGGCCTTTTGCTCACATGTTCTTTCCTGCGTTATC
CCCTGATTCTGTGGATAACCGTATTACCGCCTTTGAGTGAGCTGATACCGCTCGCCGCAGCCGAACGACC
GAGCGCAGCGAGTCAGTGAGCGAGGAAGCGGAAGAGCGCCTGATGCGGTATTTTCTCCTTACGCATCTGT
GCGGTATTTCACACCGCAATGGTGCACTCTCAGTACAATCTGCTCTGATGCCGCATAGTTAAGCCAGTAT
ACACTCCGCTATCGCTACGTGACTGGGTCATGGCTGCGCCCCGACACCCGCCAACACCCGCTGACGCGCC
CTGACGGGCTTGTCTGCTCCCGGCATCCGCTTACAGACAAGCTGTGACCGTCTCCGGGAGCTGCATGTGT
CAGAGGTTTTCACCGTCATCACCGAAACGCGCGAGGCAGCTGCGGTAAAGCTCATCAGCGTGGTCGTGAA
GCGATTCACAGATGTCTGCCTGTTCATCCGCGTCCAGCTCGTTGAGTTTCTCCAGAAGCGTTAATGTCTG
GCTTCTGATAAAGCGGGCCATGTTAAGGGCGGTTTTTTCCTGTTTGGTCACTGATGCCTCCGTGTAAGGG
GGATTTCTGTTCATGGGGGTAATGATACCGATGAAACGAGAGAGGATGCTCACGATACGGGTTACTGATG
ATGAACATGCCCGGTTACTGGAACGTTGTGAGGGTAAACAACTGGCGGTATGGATGCGGCGGGACCAGAG
AAAAATCACTCAGGGTCAATGCCAGCGCTTCGTTAATACAGATGTAGGTGTTCCACAGGGTAGCCAGCAG
CATCCTGCGATGCAGATCCGGAACATAATGGTGCAGGGCGCTGACTTCCGCGTTTCCAGACTTTACGAAA
CACGGAAACCGAAGACCATTCATGTTGTTGCTCAGGTCGCAGACGTTTTGCAGCAGCAGTCGCTTCACGT
TCGCTCGCGTATCGGTGATTCATTCTGCTAACCAGTAAGGCAACCCCGCCAGCCTAGCCGGGTCCTCAAC
GACAGGAGCACGATCATGCGCACCCGTGGGGCCGCCATGCCGGCGATAATGGCCTGCTTCTCGCCGAAAC
GTTTGGTGGCGGGACCAGTGACGAAGGCTTGAGCGAGGGCGTGCAAGATTCCGAATACCGCAAGCGACAG
GCCGATCATCGTCGCGCTCCAGCGAAAGCGGTCCTCGCCGAAAATGACCCAGAGCGCTGCCGGCACCTGT
CCTACGAGTTGCATGATAAAGAAGACAGTCATAAGTGCGGCGACGATAGTCATGCCCCGCGCCCACCGGA
AGGAGCTGACTGGGTTGAAGGCTCTCAAGGGCATCGGTCGAGATCCCGGTGCCTAATGAGTGAGCTAACT
TACATTAATTGCGTTGCGCTCACTGCCCGCTTTCCAGTCGGGAAACCTGTCGTGCCAGCTGCATTAATGA
ATCGGCCAACGCGCGGGGAGAGGCG
